>Addgene plasmid #105136 | pFA6a-kanMX6-P3nmt1-mCFP | addgene full sequence | sequence record 203648 | Addgene NGS Result
GTAGAAAAGATCAAAGGATCTTCTTGAGATCCTTTTTTTCTGCGCGTAATCTGCTGCTTGCAAACAAAAA
AACCACCGCTACCAGCGGTGGTTTGTTTGCCGGATCAAGAGCTACCAACTCTTTTTCCGAAGGTAACTGG
CTTCAGCAGAGCGCAGATACCAAATACTGTTCTTCTAGTGTAGCCGTAGTTAGGCCACCACTTCAAGAAC
TCTGTAGCACCGCCTACATACCTCGCTCTGCTAATCCTGTTACCAGTGGCTGCTGCCAGTGGCGATAAGT
CGTGTCTTACCGGGTTGGACTCAAGACGATAGTTACCGGATAAGGCGCAGCGGTCGGGCTGAACGGGGGG
TTCGTGCACACAGCCCAGCTTGGAGCGAACGACCTACACCGAACTGAGATACCTACAGCGTGAGCTATGA
GAAAGCGCCACGCTTCCCGAAGGGAGAAAGGCGGACAGGTATCCGGTAAGCGGCAGGGTCGGAACAGGAG
AGCGCACGAGGGAGCTTCCAGGGGGAAACGCCTGGTATCTTTATAGTCCTGTCGGGTTTCGCCACCTCTG
ACTTGAGCGTCGATTTTTGTGATGCTCGTCAGGGGGGCGGAGCCTATGGAAAAACGCCAGCAACGCGGCC
TTTTTACGGTTCCTGGCCTTTTGCTGGCCTTTTGCTCACATGTTCTTTCCTGCGTTATCCCCTGATTCTG
TGGATAACCGTATTACCGCCTTTGAGTGAGCTGATACCGCTCGCCGCAGCCGAACGACCGAGCGCAGCGA
GTCAGTGAGCGAGGAAGCGGAAGAGCGCCCAATACGCAAACCGCCTCTCCCCGCGCGTTGGCCGATTCAT
TAATGCAGGTTAACCTGGCTTATCGAAATTAATACGACTCACTATAGGGAGACCGGCAGATCCGCGGCCG
CATAGGCCACTAGTGGATCTGATATCATCGATGAATTCGAGCTCGTTTAAACTGGATGGCGGCGTTAGTA
TCGAATCGACAGCAGTATAGCGACCAGCATTCACATACGATTGACGCATGATATTACTTTCTGCGCACTT
AACTTCGCATCTGGGCAGATGATGTCGAGGCGAAAAAAAATATAAATCACGCTAACATTTGATTAAAATA
GAACAACTACAATATAAAAAAACTATACAAATGACAAGTTCTTGAAAACAAGAATCTTTTTATTGTCAGT
ACTGATTAGAAAAACTCATCGAGCATCAAATGAAACTGCAATTTATTCATATCAGGATTATCAATACCAT
ATTTTTGAAAAAGCCGTTTCTGTAATGAAGGAGAAAACTCACCGAGGCAGTTCCATAGGATGGCAAGATC
CTGGTATCGGTCTGCGATTCCGACTCGTCCAACATCAATACAACCTATTAATTTCCCCTCGTCAAAAATA
AGGTTATCAAGTGAGAAATCACCATGAGTGACGACTGAATCCGGTGAGAATGGCAAAAGCTTATGCATTT
CTTTCCAGACTTGTTCAACAGGCCAGCCATTACGCTCGTCATCAAAATCACTCGCATCAACCAAACCGTT
ATTCATTCGTGATTGCGCCTGAGCGAGACGAAATACGCGATCGCTGTTAAAAGGACAATTACAAACAGGA
ATCGAATGCAACCGGCGCAGGAACACTGCCAGCGCATCAACAATATTTTCACCTGAATCAGGATATTCTT
CTAATACCTGGAATGCTGTTTTGCCGGGGATCGCAGTGGTGAGTAACCATGCATCATCAGGAGTACGGAT
AAAATGCTTGATGGTCGGAAGAGGCATAAATTCCGTCAGCCAGTTTAGTCTGACCATCTCATCTGTAACA
TCATTGGCAACGCTACCTTTGCCATGTTTCAGAAACAACTCTGGCGCATCGGGCTTCCCATACAATCGAT
AGATTGTCGCACCTGATTGCCCGACATTATCGCGAGCCCATTTATACCCATATAAATCAGCATCCATGTT
GGAATTTAATCGCGGCCTCGAAACGTGAGTCTTTTCCTTACCCATGGTTGTTTATGTTCGGATGTGATGT
GAGAACTGTATCCTAGCAAGATTTTAAAAGGAAGTATATGAAAGAAGAACCTCAGTGGCAAATCCTAACC
TTTTATATTTCTCTACAGGGGCGCGGCGTGGGGACAATTCAACGCGTCTGTGAGGGGAGCGTTTCCCTGC
TCGCAGGTCTGCAGCGAGGAGCCGTAATTTTTGCTTCGCGCCGTGCGGCCATCAAAATGTATGGATGCAA
ATGATTATACATGGGGATGTATGGGCTAAATGTACGGGCGACAGTCACATCATGCCCCTGAGCTGCGCAC
GTCAAGACTGTCAAGGAGGGTATTCTGGGCCTCCATGTCGCTGGCCGGGTGACCCGGCGGGGACGAGGCA
AGCTAAACAGATCTCGCCATAAAAGACAGAATAAGTCATCAGCGGTTGTTTCATTTCCTATATTTTTTTT
TTATTTTTTTATTTTTTAATAAGGGAAAATTTAACGTCTAAGGATACAGAAGATTGTTAGCACATTAAAG
TAATAAAGGCTTAAGTAGTAAGTGCCTTAGCATGTTATTGTATTTCAAAGGACATAATCTAAAATAATAA
CAATATCATTTCTCACAAGTTATTCAATTTTCTTTTTTTTTCTAATAATATCAAGAATGTATTATTTGTT
TGACATAAGTCAACTAATTTATTTAATATGCTGGATTAATCTTGCAGACATGTAAATTAACAAGTTTTAG
TCAAATAACGTTGAAGTTTCAATGAACTCAAATAATTTCTCTTTTTTTTTATATAACCATATGTCTAATC
TGATTTATATTTTCCGCAGGGATCAACTGAAGTTATGACATTTGGATTGGATCACTTATAACCTTGGTCG
CCAAATAATACAAAAATCAGCGTTATAAAACAAAGAAGGTTTTTGTTAAGAAATTAATCCTCTTTCTTGA
TAAGAAAGTTGAACCGAAATTGCAGATACTGATATATGAAAATAATACCCACAATTTTGGGAATAGCGCA
AGCCTCAATTTAAACAATAGGTGAGGACACATGATAATGACCTCAATGATTGTTAGAAGAAAAGAGCCTC
ATTACAAAATCGAAAAATGAATGGTTGGGTACAAGTTTCCAAAACATGGTAAAGTGGACTTTGCGTATGA
GACGTAAATAGAAAAAAACACTTGTTATATGTTTTCTAGAATTATTGTTGTCTCTTTATGGTTGGATGAT
GCAAAATAGTAATTTCGGTTAGTTGCTGTAAAACACCACGAGACAAATAGATATGGATATTTATTAAATC
AGGAAAAACGTAACTCTCGGCTACTGGATGGTTCAGTCACCCAACGATTACTGGGGAGAGAAAACAGGGC
AAAAGCAAAGCTTAAAGGAATCCGATTGTCATTCGGCAATGTGCAGCGAAACTAAAAACCGGATAATGGA
CCTGTTAATCGAAACATTGAAGATATATAAAGGAAGAGGAATCCTGGCATATCATCAATTGAATAAGTTG
AATTAATTATTTCAATCTCATTCTCACTTTCTGACTTATAGTCGCTTTGTTAAATCATGTCTTTAATTAA
CAGTAAAGGAGAAGAACTTTTCACTGGAGTTGTCCCAATTCTTGTTGAATTAGATGGTGATGTTAATGGG
CACAAATTTTCTGTCAGTGGAGAGGGTGAAGGTGATGCAACATACGGAAAACTTACCCTTAAATTTATTT
GCACTACTGGAAAACTACCTGTTCCATGGCCAACACTTGTCACTACTTTGACTTGGGGTGTTCAATGCTT
TTCAAGATACCCAGATCATATGAAACGGCATGACTTTTTCAAGAGTGCCATGCCCGAAGGTTATGTACAG
GAAAGAACTATATTTTTCAAAGATGACGGGAACTACAAGACACGTGCTGAAGTCAAGTTTGAAGGTGATA
CCCTTGTTAATAGAATCGAGTTAAAAGGTATTGATTTTAAAGAAGATGGAAACATTCTTGGACACAAATT
GGAATACAACTATATTTCACACAATGTATACATCACTGCAGACAAACAAAAGAATGGAATCAAAGCTCAT
TTCAAAATTAGACACAACATTGAAGATGGAAGCGTTCAACTAGCAGACCATTATCAACAAAATACTCCAA
TTGGCGATGGCCCTGTCCTTTTACCAGACAACCATTACCTGTCCACACAATCTAAGCTTTCGAAAGATCC
CAACGAAAAGAGAGACCACATGGTCCTTCTTGAGTTTGTAACAGCTGCTGGGATTACACATGGCATGGAT
GAACTATACAAATAGGGCGCGCCACTTCTAAATAAGCGAATTTCTTATGATTTATGATTTTTATTATTAA
ATAAGTTATAAAAAAAATAAGTGTATACAAATTTTAAAGTGACTCTTAGGTTTTAAAACGAAAATTCTTA
TTCTTGAGTAACTCTTTCCTGTAGGTCAGGTTGCTTTCTCAGGTATAGTATGAGGTCGCTCTTATTGACC
ACACCTCTACCGGCAGATCCGCTAGGGATAACAGGGTAATATAGATCCGTCGACCTGCAGCGTACGAAGC
TTCAGCTGGCGGCCGCGTTCTATAGTGTCACCTAAATCGTATGTGTATGATACATAAGGTTATGTATTAA
TTGTAGCCGCGTTCTAACGACAATATGTCCATATGGTGCACTCTCAGTACAATCTGCTCTGATGCCGCAT
AGTTAAGCCAGCCCCGACACCCGCCAACACCCGCTGACGCGCCCTGACGGGCTTGTCTGCTCCCGGCATC
CGCTTACAGACAAGCTGTGACCGTCTCCGGGAGCTGCATGTGTCAGAGGTTTTCACCGTCATCACCGAAA
CGCGCGAGACGAAAGGGCCTCGTGATACGCCTATTTTTATAGGTTAATGTCATGATAATAATGGTTTCTT
AGACGTCAGGTGGCACTTTTCGGGGAAATGTGCGCGGAACCCCTATTTGTTTATTTTTCTAAATACATTC
AAATATGTATCCGCTCATGAGACAATAACCCTGATAAATGCTTCAATAATATTGAAAAAGGAAGAGTATG
AGTATTCAACATTTCCGTGTCGCCCTTATTCCCTTTTTTGCGGCATTTTGCCTTCCTGTTTTTGCTCACC
CAGAAACGCTGGTGAAAGTAAAAGATGCTGAAGATCAGTTGGGTGCACGAGTGGGTTACATCGAACTGGA
TCTCAACAGCGGTAAGATCCTTGAGAGTTTTCGCCCCGAAGAACGTTTTCCAATGATGAGCACTTTTAAA
GTTCTGCTATGTGGCGCGGTATTATCCCGTATTGACGCCGGGCAAGAGCAACTCGGTCGCCGCATACACT
ATTCTCAGAATGACTTGGTTGAGTACTCACCAGTCACAGAAAAGCATCTTACGGATGGCATGACAGTAAG
AGAATTATGCAGTGCTGCCATAACCATGAGTGATAACACTGCGGCCAACTTACTTCTGACAACGATCGGA
GGACCGAAGGAGCTAACCGCTTTTTTGCACAACATGGGGGATCATGTAACTCGCCTTGATCGTTGGGAAC
CGGAGCTGAATGAAGCCATACCAAACGACGAGCGTGACACCACGATGCCTGTAGCAATGGCAACAACGTT
GCGCAAACTATTAACTGGCGAACTACTTACTCTAGCTTCCCGGCAACAATTAATAGACTGGATGGAGGCG
GATAAAGTTGCAGGACCACTTCTGCGCTCGGCCCTTCCGGCTGGCTGGTTTATTGCTGATAAATCTGGAG
CCGGTGAGCGTGGGTCTCGCGGTATCATTGCAGCACTGGGGCCAGATGGTAAGCCCTCCCGTATCGTAGT
TATCTACACGACGGGGAGTCAGGCAACTATGGATGAACGAAATAGACAGATCGCTGAGATAGGTGCCTCA
CTGATTAAGCATTGGTAACTGTCAGACCAAGTTTACTCATATATACTTTAGATTGATTTAAAACTTCATT
TTTAATTTAAAAGGATCTAGGTGAAGATCCTTTTTGATAATCTCATGACCAAAATCCCTTAACGTGAGTT
TTCGTTCCACTGAGCGTCAGACCCC
Features (pLannotate 1.2.2; 12 found; start..end, strand, type, name):
     24..612     +  rep_origin     ori: high-copy-number ColE1/pMB1/pBR322/pUC origin of replication
    795..848     +  CDS            lacI (fragment): lac repressor; lacI; The lac repressor binds to the lac operator to inhibit transcription in E. coli. This inhibition can be relieved by adding lactose or isopropyl-β-D-thiogalactopyranoside (IPTG).
    870..888     +  promoter       T7 promoter: promoter for bacteriophage T7 RNA polymerase
    993..2349    -  gene           kanMX: yeast selectable marker conferring kanamycin resistance (Wach et al., 1994)
   2394..3557    +  promoter       nmt1 promoter: wild-type nmt1 promoter from Schizosaccharomyces pombe, conferring strong thiamine-repressible expression
   3572..4285    +  CDS            GFP: Aequoria victoria green fluorescent protein
   4306..4493    +  terminator     ADH1 terminator: S. cerevisiae ADH1; transcription terminator for the S. cerevisiae alcohol dehydrogenase 1 (ADH1) gene
   4569..4587    -  promoter       SP6 promoter: promoter for bacteriophage SP6 RNA polymerase
   4650..4701    -  misc_feature   bom (fragment): basis of mobility region from pBR322
   4803..4838    -  CDS            rop (fragment): Rop protein, which maintains plasmids at low copy number; rop
   4933..5037    +  promoter       AmpR promoter: bla
   5038..5898    +  CDS            AmpR: β-lactamase; bla; confers resistance to ampicillin, carbenicillin, and related antibiotics
