[The description below was written by a language model from this plasmid's Addgene catalogue record and pLannotate feature annotations shown in this document.]
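Description:
pFA6a-kanMX6-P3nmt1-mCFP is a PCR-template plasmid of the pFA6a series, used for gene targeting in the fission yeast Schizosaccharomyces pombe. It is maintained in E. coli as a high-copy plasmid through a ColE1/pUC-type origin and an ampicillin resistance gene (β-lactamase with its own promoter). The annotated 6,045-nt sequence shows no yeast replication origin, which fits a module meant to be integrated into the chromosome rather than carried episomally. Short lacI, rop and bom fragments are backbone remnants. T7 and SP6 promoters flank the module region.

The functional cassette has three parts. The first is the kanMX marker, which is oriented opposite to the rest of the module and allows yeast integrants to be selected with G418. The second is the wild-type nmt1 promoter (the full-strength "3nmt1" version), which gives strong expression that can be repressed with thiamine. The third is a fluorescent protein coding sequence, followed in the feature table by the S. cerevisiae ADH1 terminator. The annotation software labels this coding sequence generically as GFP, but the catalogue identifies it as monomeric CFP carrying the A206K substitution, which reduces the tendency of Aequorea-derived proteins to dimerise. The fluorescent protein segment is recorded as cloned between PacI and AscI sites, both of which are retained.

In modules of this design, the kanMX6-P3nmt1-mCFP unit is typically amplified with primers carrying homology to a chosen locus and inserted just upstream of a gene's start codon. This replaces the native promoter with the regulatable nmt1 promoter and adds an N-terminal mCFP tag to the protein for live-cell imaging. The associated publication concerns assembly and constriction of the contractile ring during fission yeast cytokinesis. The depositor notes that the listed backbone and insert sizes are approximate.
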