Addgene plasmid #105136: pFA6a-kanMX6-P3nmt1-mCFP
Purpose: Yeast gene targeting
Depositing lab: Thomas Pollard & Jian-Qiu Wu. Depositing organization: Yale University. Publication: Spatial and temporal pathway for assembly and constriction of the contractile ring in fission yeast cytokinesis. Wu JQ, Kuhn JR, Kovar DR, Pollard TD. Dev Cell. 2003 Nov;5(5):723-34. S1534-5807(03)00324-1 PubMed 14602073.
Backbone
  Vector backbone: pFA6a
  Backbone size w/o insert (bp): 4170
  Vector type: Bacterial Expression, Yeast Expression
  Selectable markers: KanMX6 (select with G418)
Growth in bacteria
  Bacterial resistance: Ampicillin, 100 μg/mL
  Growth temperature: 37°C
  Growth strain: DH5alpha
  Copy number: High Copy
Gene/Insert
  Gene/Insert name: kanMX6-P3nmt1-mCFP (alt names: monomeric CFP; 3nmt1)
  Species: S. pombe (fission yeast)
  Insert size (bp): 1900
  Mutation: A206K
  Promoter: 3nmt1
  Tag / fusion protein: 3nmt1-mCFP (N terminal on insert)
  Cloning method: Restriction Enzyme; 5′ cloning site PacI (not destroyed); 3′ cloning site AscI (not destroyed)
Terms and licenses: Academic/Nonprofit Terms; Industry Terms: Not Available to Industry
Depositor comments: The sizes of backbone and inserts are approximate, and do not include the selectable marker.
How to cite: pFA6a-kanMX6-P3nmt1-mCFP was a gift from Thomas Pollard & Jian-Qiu Wu (Addgene plasmid # 105136 ; http://n2t.net/addgene:105136 ; RRID:Addgene_105136)
